>Addgene plasmid #171293 | pFTK021 | addgene full sequence | sequence record 349837 | Addgene NGS Result
GTGGCTCTTCAGTGGACGAAAGGGCCTCGTGATACGCCTATTTTTATAGGTTAATGTCATGATAATAATG
GTTTCTTAGACGTCAGGTGGCACTTTTCGGGGAAATGTGCGCGGAACCCCTATTTGTTTATTTTTCTAAA
TACATTCAAATATGTATCCGCTCATGAGACAATAACCCTGATAAATGCTTCAATAATATTGAAAAAGGAA
GAGTATGCGCTCACGCAACTGGTCCAGAACCTTGACCGAACGCAGCGGTGGTAACGGCGCAGTGGCGGTT
TTCATGGCTTGTTATGACTGTTTTTTTTTGGGGTACAGTCTATGCCTCGGGCATCCAAGCAGCAAGCGCG
TTACGCCGTGGGTCGATGTTTGATGTTATGGAGCAGCAACGATGTTACGCAGCAGGGCAGTCGCCCTAAA
ACAAAGTTAAACATCATGAGGGAAGCGGTGATCGCCGAAGTATCGACTCAACTATCAGAGGTAGTTGGCG
TCATCGAGCGCCATCTCGAACCGACGTTGCTGGCCGTACATTTGTACGGCTCCGCAGTGGATGGCGGCCT
GAAGCCACACAGCGATATTGATTTGCTGGTTACGGTGACCGTAAGGCTTGATGAAACAACGCGGCGAGCT
TTGATCAACGACCTTTTGGAAACTTCGGCTTCCCCTGGAGAGAGCGAGATTCTCCGCGCTGTAGAAGTCA
CCATTGTTGTGCACGACGACATCATTCCGTGGCGTTATCCAGCTAAGCGCGAACTGCAATTTGGAGAATG
GCAGCGCAATGACATTCTTGCAGGTATCTTCGAGCCAGCCACGATCGACATTGATCTGGCTATCTTGCTG
ACAAAAGCAAGAGAACATAGCGTTGCCTTGGTAGGTCCAGCGGCGGAGGAACTCTTTGATCCGGTTCCTG
AACAGGATCTATTTGAGGCGCTAAATGAAACCTTAACGCTATGGAACTCGCCGCCCGACTGGGCTGGCGA
TGAGCGAAATGTAGTGCTTACGTTGTCCCGCATTTGGTACAGCGCAGTAACCGGCAAAATCGCGCCGAAG
GATGTCGCTGCCGACTGGGCAATGGAGCGCCTGCCGGCCCAGTATCAGCCCGTCATACTTGAAGCTAGAC
AGGCTTATCTTGGACAAGAAGAAGATCGCTTGGCCTCGCGCGCAGATCAGTTGGAAGAATTTGTCCATTA
CGTAAAAGGCGAGATCACCAAGGTAGTCGGCAAATAACTGTCAGACCAAGTTTACTCATATATACTTTAG
ATTGATTTAAAACTTCATTTTTAATTTAAAAGGATCTAGGTGAAGATCCTTTTTGATAATCTCATGACCA
AAATCCCTTAACGTGAGTTTTCGTTCCACTGAGCGTCAGACCCCGTAGAAAAGATCAAAGGATCTTCTTG
AGATCCTTTTTTTCTGCGCGTAATCTGCTGCTTGCAAACAAAAAAACCACCGCTACCAGCGGTGGTTTGT
TTGCCGGATCAAGAGCTACCAACTCTTTTTCCGAAGGTAACTGGCTTCAGCAGAGCGCAGATACCAAATA
CTGTTCTTCTAGTGTAGCCGTAGTTAGGCCACCACTTCAAGAACTCTGTAGCACCGCCTACATACCTCGC
TCTGCTAATCCTGTTACCAGTGGCTGCTGCCAGTGGCGATAAGTCGTGTCTTACCGGGTTGGACTCAAGA
CGATAGTTACCGGATAAGGCGCAGCGGTCGGGCTGAACGGGGGGTTCGTGCACACAGCCCAGCTTGGAGC
GAACGACCTACACCGAACTGAGATACCTACAGCGTGAGCTATGAGAAAGCGCCACGCTTCCCGAAGGGAG
AAAGGCGGACAGGTATCCGGTAAGCGGCAGGGTCGGAACAGGAGAGCGCACGAGGGAGCTTCCAGGGGGA
AACGCCTGGTATCTTTATAGTCCTGTCGGGTTTCGCCACCTCTGACTTGAGCGTCGATTTTTGTGATGCT
CGTCAGGGGGGCGGAGCCTATGGAAAAACGCCAGCAACGCGGCCTTTTTACGGTTCCTGGCCTTTTGCTG
GCCTTTTGCTCACATGTTCTTTCCTGCGTTATCCCCTGATTCTGTGGATAACCGTATTACCGCCTTTGAG
TGAGCTGATACCGCTCGCCGCAGCCGAACGACCGAGCGCAGCGAGTCAGTGAGCGAGGAAGCGGAAGAGC
GCCCAATACGCAAACCGCCTCTCCCCGCGCGTTGGCCGATTCATTAATCACTCTGTGGTCTCAGGAGTCT
CCTCGTCGATCACGGACTCGACGTAGCGTGAGACGCGGTCAACCATGGACAAGACCTCCTCAATGGCGCG
CTCAAGAGACTCAATGTCGGAAGTGACGGAAGTGGAACGGTCCTCAGCATCCTTGGCGTTGGCGATAGAC
TCAAGACCACTCTTGTCGGCCTCGCCGTATCGGAGCTCGTAGGGAACGGGAATGAAAGCAGCGCTGTCGG
CAGCACGCTCAGCGGTGACACCAACGGGGGCGGAAATATAGGCGCGAGTCTCGAGATCCTTTCCAGCCTC
AGTAGAGACAGTCAGGTGGACAGCAGGGTGAGGCCAGGTACCGTCACCCTGGCCGCTGTAGAAGTTCTGG
ATCAAAGCGGAGAAAGTGTTGAGCTCAGAGGCAGTGGCGTACCAGCCAACCAAGACTTCGCGGGGGTTGG
CCTTCAGGTGCAAAGCAAGCATCTGCTTGTGGTATTCCATATCGACCTCGACCTGGTCCTCAGCCTCGGA
GTGGCCGACGGCGAAGGCGGATCGGACCTCGACCTCGCTTCCATCCTCAGATCGTGTTCCGAGGAGTGTA
CCGATGACTCGCTCCTGGTCGGCATTGCGGCGAAGAGAGTGGTCGAGAACTGAGAAGATGGCCTGAGGAA
TGAGCTTTACCCCTCAGATCATACACACATATCGCAACATACCTGGGGTTGAATGACCACGTTCAGAGGG
GCAGTGGTAGGAGCGGTCCCCACGCTAACGGGGCCGAGGGGGCGAGCGAGATGAAGGAAAGAATCTTCGG
CCATGATTAATTTGGAGATGGATGGAATATCTTGCAAGTTTCAAGATCCAAACTTCCTTCGTTTCTCGGA
GGTTCAATTTTTCCTTAGAAGTGGAGTGAGCCGCTCTGATTGTTCCGATTCTGTTGTGTGTGGGAAATTT
CGCGCTAAGATAAGATAAGCCCCCCAAAATTCTCATTTCGGCCAGAACAGCTTGGGAACTTGTCCAACCT
GTTTAATTGTACCGAATAATGTGAGACCACGAA
Features (pLannotate 1.2.2; 8 found; start..end, strand, type, name):
    110..214     +  promoter       AmpR promoter: bla
    205..285     -  CDS            int (fragment): INT2_ECOLX - Protein inferred from homology: Swiss-Prot protein existence level 3. Putative integrase believed to be involved in the insertion of antibiotic resistance genes into plasmids and transposons. From Escherichia coli.
    373..429     +  CDS            GmR (fragment): gentamycin acetyltransferase; aacC1; confers resistance to gentamycin
    436..1224    +  CDS            aadA: S3AD_ECOLX - Experimental evidence at protein level: Swiss-Prot protein existence level 1. Mediates bacterial resistance to the antibiotics streptomycin and spectinomycin. From Escherichia coli.
   1398..1986    +  rep_origin     ori: high-copy-number ColE1/pMB1/pBR322/pUC origin of replication
   2169..2218    +  CDS            lacI (fragment): lac repressor; lacI; The lac repressor binds to the lac operator to inhibit transcription in E. coli. This inhibition can be relieved by adding lactose or isopropyl-β-D-thiogalactopyranoside (IPTG).
   2233..2868    -  CDS            eif3f (fragment): EIF3F_SCHPO - Experimental evidence at protein level: Swiss-Prot protein existence level 1. Component of the eukaryotic translation initiation factor 3 (eIF-3) complex, which is involved in protein synthesis of a specialized repertoire of mRNAs and, together with other initiation factors, stimulates binding of mRNA and methionyl-tRNAi to the 40S ribosome. The eIF-3 complex specifically targets and initiates translation of a subset of mRNAs involved in cell proliferation. From Schizosaccharomyces pombe (strain 972 / ATCC 24843) (Fission yeast).
   2913..3014    -  CDS            EIF3F_ASPFC (fragment): Protein inferred from homology: Swiss-Prot protein existence level 3. Component of the eukaryotic translation initiation factor 3 (eIF-3) complex, which is involved in protein synthesis of a specialized repertoire of mRNAs and, together with other initiation factors, stimulates binding of mRNA and methionyl-tRNAi to the 40S ribosome. The eIF-3 complex specifically targets and initiates translation of a subset of mRNAs involved in cell proliferation. From Neosartorya fumigata (strain CEA10 / CBS 144.89 / FGSC A1163) (Aspergillus fumigatus).
