[The description below was written by a language model from this plasmid's Addgene catalogue record and pLannotate feature annotations shown in this document.]
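Description:
pFTK021 is a level 0 (LVL0) part plasmid from the Fungal Modular Cloning ToolKit, a synthetic-biology collection for assembling genetic constructs in filamentous fungi. It is built on the pICH41295 MoClo entry backbone and is a small (about 3.3 kb) high-copy plasmid maintained in E. coli through a ColE1/pUC-type origin. Selection is by spectinomycin, conferred by the aadA aminoglycoside adenylyltransferase gene, which is annotated downstream of a bla-type promoter. The short integrase, gentamicin acetyltransferase and lacI fragments flagged nearby are most likely remnants of the cassettes from which the backbone was built, not functional genes.

The stored part is recorded as "Pu3 hom., Putp25", an RNA polymerase III promoter from Penicillium rubens. Pol III promoters drive short, uncapped, non-polyadenylated transcripts, and in toolkits of this kind they are commonly used to express guide RNAs for CRISPR applications, although the record does not state a specific use for this part. The automated annotation does not label a promoter. Instead it marks two reverse-strand fragments with similarity to the translation initiation factor subunit eIF3f (matches to the Schizosaccharomyces pombe and Aspergillus fumigatus proteins) across roughly 2.2 to 3.0 kb. This region probably corresponds to the fungal genomic insert, with the cloned fragment overlapping a neighbouring eIF3f-like coding sequence, but the record does not confirm this or define the promoter boundaries. The Type IIS sites and fusion overhangs that define the part's position in MoClo assembly are also not listed. As an entry-level part, the promoter is meant to be combined with other modules into higher-level transcription units rather than used for expression directly.
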