Addgene plasmid #171293: pFTK021
Purpose: Part Plasmid Entry Vector (LVL0) from the Fungal Modular Cloning ToolKit.
Depositing lab: Arnold Driessen. Depositing organization: University of Groningen. Publication: Modular Synthetic Biology Toolkit for Filamentous Fungi. Mozsik L, Pohl C, Meyer V, Bovenberg RAL, Nygard Y, Driessen AJM. ACS Synth Biol. 2021 Nov 2. doi: 10.1021/acssynbio.1c00260. PubMed 34726388.
Backbone
  Vector backbone: pICH41295
  Vector type: Bacterial Expression, Yeast Expression, Synthetic Biology
Growth in bacteria
  Bacterial resistance: Spectinomycin, 50 μg/mL
  Growth temperature: 37°C
  Growth strain: DH5alpha
  Copy number: High Copy
Gene/Insert
  Gene/Insert name: Pu3 hom., Putp25, P. rubens Pol-III promoter
  Species: Penicillium, Aspergillus, or other fungal sources
  Mutation: n/a
  Cloning method: Restriction Enzyme; 5′ cloning site Unknown (unknown if destroyed)
Terms and licenses: Academic/Nonprofit Terms; Industry Terms: Not Available to Industry
How to cite: pFTK021 was a gift from Arnold Driessen (Addgene plasmid # 171293 ; http://n2t.net/addgene:171293 ; RRID:Addgene_171293)
